>Addgene plasmid #91944 | pACYC_HA-ZmSAE1_ZmSAE2-FLAG | addgene full sequence | sequence record 181746 | Addgene NGS Result
AGGAAATTAATACGACTCACTATAGGGGAATTGTGAGCGGATAACAATTCCCCTGTAGAAATAATTTTGT
TTAACTTTAATAAGGAGATATACCATGGGCTACCCGTATGATGTGCCGGATTATGCGATGGACGGCGGCG
GCGGCGCTGGCGGCGCGGAGGGGGAGCTCACGGCGCAGGAGACAGCGCTCTACGACCGCCAGATCCGCGT
CTGGGGCGTCGATGCCCAGAAGAGACTAAGTAAGGCGCACGTGCTTGTGTGTGGCATGAACGGAACCACC
ATCGAGTTCTGCAAGAATATTGTTCTAGCTGGAGTTGGAAGTTTATCCTTGATGGATGATAATGTAGTCA
CAGAGGAGGATCTGAATGCAAATTTCCTAATTCCTCCTGATGAGAGCATATATGGTGGTAGATCTCGAGC
CCAAGTTTGCTGCGAGTCTTTGATAGATTTCAATCCTATGGTTCGAGTTTTTGTTGAAAAGGGTGATCCA
TCATTAATTGATGGAGAATTCCTTGACAAGTTTGACATTGTTGTACTTAGCCGTGCATCTCTTAAAACAA
AGTTGTTGATTAATGAAAACTGTCGAAAGAGAAGCAAACACATTGCATTTTATACTATAGATTGCAAGGA
TTCATGTGGTGAAATATTTGTTGATTTACAGAAGCATAGCTATGTTCAGAAAAAGCCTGGAGGAGCAACT
GAACAACAGGAGTTGACATATTCTAGCCTTCAGGAAGCTATCTCTGTGCCTTGGAATAGTCTACCGAAGA
AGACGGCAAAATTATACTTTGCTATGAGAGTACTGGAGGATTATGAATTATCTGAAGGGCGCAGCCCTGG
CGAAACAACACTTTCTGATATAGATGCAGTTCTGGCTCGGAGGAAGGATATGTGTGATAAAATGTCTTTG
AATGAGTCTCGTATTCCTACTACTCTCGTGGAACGACTGCTAGCAGCTGGAAAGAAGGAGCATCCTCCTG
TATGTGCTATCCTTGGTGGTATTCTTGGTCAGGAGGTGATCAAATCGATATCCTGCAAGGGCGATCCAGT
CAAGAATTTCTTCTATTTCGATGTGGCTGACGGTAAAGGTGTCATCGAGGATATCCCACCACCACCACCT
GCAAAATAAGCGGCCGCATAATGCTTAAGTCGAACAGAAAGTAATCGTATTGTACACGGCCGCATAATCG
AAATTAATACGACTCACTATAGGGGAATTGTGAGCGGATAACAATTCCCCATCTTAGTATATTAGTTAAG
TATAAGAAGGAGATATACATATGGCAGCCGTCGCGTCCTCGGAGGAGGCCGTCAAGGCATCGAAGGTGCT
GATGGTCGGGGCGGGAGGCATCGGCTGCGAGCTGCTCAAGACGCTCGCGCTCTCCGGATTCAGCGACATA
CACATCATTGACTTGGATACAATTGAAGTTAGCAATCTGAATAGACAGTTTTTGTTTCGGCAGAGTCATG
TTGGTCAGTCAAAAGCTAAAGTTGCTCGGGATGCTGTATTGAAATTTAGGCCAAATATCAATATAAACCC
ATACCATGCAAACGTGAAGGATTCTCATTTCAATGTTGATTTCTTCAAGCAATTTAATGTTGTTCTGAAT
GGTCTTGATAACTTGGATGCTAGACGCCATGTTAATCGCCTTTGCCTTGCTGCTGATGTTCCTTTGGTTG
AAAGTGGTACTACTGGTTTTTTGGGACAGGTTACTGTTCATGTCAAGGGTAAAACAGAGTGCTATGAGTG
TCAACCAAAGCCTGTCCCTAAATCATATCCTGTCTGCACAATTACAAACACACCATCAAAGTTTGTTCAT
TGCATTGTTTGGGCGAAAGATCTGCTTTTTGCAAAATTATTTGGTGATAAAAAACAGGATAATGATCTTA
ATGTGCACTCCAAAGATGATACCAGTTCAAAAACAGATGTTTTTGAAAGGAGTGTAGATGAAGATCTTGA
GCAATACACCCAGAGAATATATGACCACGTATTTGGTTACAACATTGAAGTTGCATTGGATAATAAGGAA
ACTTGGAAGAATCGGAGAAAGCCAAACCCTATTTACATTAGAGATGCATTGCCTGAAGACGCTGTTCAAC
AAAATGGTCGCTCTCAGGATCACGTGAATGAGGAGCAGGATCCTTCTGCTATGGTATCCTTAGGCCTTAG
AAATACACAAGAGATATGGAGTCTTGCTGACAATTCAAGAGTGTTCTTGGAGGCTTTAAAATTATTTTTT
GACAAAAGAGAGAAGGAAATAGGGAGCCTTATTTTTGACAAGGACGACCAGTTGGCTGTTGAGTTTGTTA
CCGCTGCAGCAAATATCAGAGCTTCCTCTTTTGGAATACCACTGCATAGTCTTTTTGAAGCTAAAGGTGT
TGCTGGAAATATAGTTCATGCTGTGGCAACTACCAATGCTATAATTGCTGGTCTAATCGTCATCGAGGCA
ATTAAAGTGCTCAAGGGTGATTATCAAGATTATAGAATGACATATTGCCTTGAGCATCCAGCAAGGAAGA
TGCTCTTGATGCCTGTCGAGCCTTTTGAACCTAGTAAATCATGTTATGTCTGCTCTGAGACCCCACTTGT
TCTGGAGGTTAATACCAAGACAACAAAGCTCCGGGAAGTCATTGAAAAGGTTATAAAAGGTAAGCTTGGA
ATGAACCTACCTTTGATAATGGTTGGCGCCACACTTGTTTTTGAGGATGGTGAAGATCTGGAGGAGGATG
AGATTGCAAATTATGCTTTAAACCTTGAAAAGGTCTTGGCTGAACTTCCAGCTCCAGTTCTAAATGGTAC
AATGGTTACAGTCGAGGATTTGCATCAGGAACTAAAATGCAGTATCAACATCAAACACAGGGATGAGTTC
GATGAAGAAAAGGAGCCTGACAGAATGGTTCTTGTTGGGTGGTCTGGCCCAGTTGATAAGCAAACCACTA
GTAATGGTGAGACTAAATCAGTTCCATCTTCATCCAATACAGAAGATGTGGATGGTACTGCCGAGGACAT
ATCAGCAACTTCTGGAATGAAGCGTAAGCTGAACGAAATATTAGAGACAAAGGAGAATTTTGATGCTCTC
GAAAATCTTTCGGGTGTTGATTCCAGCAGCGCTCAAGTTGTTGAAGATGACAATGACGATGGCCTTCTTA
TGTTTGATGAGGACCCAAGGCAAAGTAAGAAGAAGAGATTGCAGGATTATAAAGATGATGATGATAAATA
AGGTACCCTCGAGTCTGGTAAAGAAACCGCTGCTGCGAAATTTGAACGCCAGCACATGGACTCGTCTACT
AGCGCAGCTTAATTAACCTAGGCTGCTGCCACCGCTGAGCAATAACTAGCATAACCCCTTGGGGCCTCTA
AACGGGTCTTGAGGGGTTTTTTGCTGAAACCTCAGGCATTTGAGAAGCACACGGTCACACTGCTTCCGGT
AGTCAATAAACCGGTAAACCAGCAATAGACATAAGCGGCTATTTAACGACCCTGCCCTGAACCGACGACC
GGGTCGAATTTGCTTTCGAATTTCTGCCATTCATCCGCTTATTATCACTTATTCAGGCGTAGCAACCAGG
CGTTTAAGGGCACCAATAACTGCCTTAAAAAAATTACGCCCCGCCCTGCCACTCATCGCAGTACTGTTGT
AATTCATTAAGCATTCTGCCGACATGGAAGCCATCACAAACGGCATGATGAACCTGAATCGCCAGCGGCA
TCAGCACCTTGTCGCCTTGCGTATAATATTTGCCCATAGTGAAAACGGGGGCGAAGAAGTTGTCCATATT
GGCCACGTTTAAATCAAAACTGGTGAAACTCACCCAGGGATTGGCTGAGACGAAAAACATATTCTCAATA
AACCCTTTAGGGAAATAGGCCAGGTTTTCACCGTAACACGCCACATCTTGCGAATATATGTGTAGAAACT
GCCGGAAATCGTCGTGGTATTCACTCCAGAGCGATGAAAACGTTTCAGTTTGCTCATGGAAAACGGTGTA
ACAAGGGTGAACACTATCCCATATCACCAGCTCACCGTCTTTCATTGCCATACGGAACTCCGGATGAGCA
TTCATCAGGCGGGCAAGAATGTGAATAAAGGCCGGATAAAACTTGTGCTTATTTTTCTTTACGGTCTTTA
AAAAGGCCGTAATATCCAGCTGAACGGTCTGGTTATAGGTACATTGAGCAACTGACTGAAATGCCTCAAA
ATGTTCTTTACGATGCCATTGGGATATATCAACGGTGGTATATCCAGTGATTTTTTTCTCCATTTTAGCT
TCCTTAGCTCCTGAAAATCTCGATAACTCAAAAAATACGCCCGGTAGTGATCTTATTTCATTATGGTGAA
AGTTGGAACCTCTTACGTGCCGATCAACGTCTCATTTTCGCCAAAAGTTGGCCCAGGGCTTCCCGGTATC
AACAGGGACACCAGGATTTATTTATTCTGCGAAGTGATCTTCCGTCACAGGTATTTATTCGGCGCAAAGT
GCGTCGGGTGATGCTGCCAACTTACTGATTTAGTGTATGATGGTGTTTTTGAGGTGCTCCAGTGGCTTCT
GTTTCTATCAGCTGTCCCTCCTGTTCAGCTACTGACGGGGTGGTGCGTAACGGCAAAAGCACCGCCGGAC
ATCAGCGCTAGCGGAGTGTATACTGGCTTACTATGTTGGCACTGATGAGGGTGTCAGTGAAGTGCTTCAT
GTGGCAGGAGAAAAAAGGCTGCACCGGTGCGTCAGCAGAATATGTGATACAGGATATATTCCGCTTCCTC
GCTCACTGACTCGCTACGCTCGGTCGTTCGACTGCGGCGAGCGGAAATGGCTTACGAACGGGGCGGAGAT
TTCCTGGAAGATGCCAGGAAGATACTTAACAGGGAAGTGAGAGGGCCGCGGCAAAGCCGTTTTTCCATAG
GCTCCGCCCCCCTGACAAGCATCACGAAATCTGACGCTCAAATCAGTGGTGGCGAAACCCGACAGGACTA
TAAAGATACCAGGCGTTTCCCCCTGGCGGCTCCCTCGTGCGCTCTCCTGTTCCTGCCTTTCGGTTTACCG
GTGTCATTCCGCTGTTATGGCCGCGTTTGTCTCATTCCACGCCTGACACTCAGTTCCGGGTAGGCAGTTC
GCTCCAAGCTGGACTGTATGCACGAACCCCCCGTTCAGTCCGACCGCTGCGCCTTATCCGGTAACTATCG
TCTTGAGTCCAACCCGGAAAGACATGCAAAAGCACCACTGGCAGCAGCCACTGGTAATTGATTTAGAGGA
GTTAGTCTTGAAGTCATGCGCCGGTTAAGGCTAAACTGAAAGGACAAGTTTTGGTGACTGCGCTCCTCCA
AGCCAGTTACCTCGGTTCAAAGAGTTGGTAGCTCAGAGAACCTTCGAAAAACCGCCCTGCAAGGCGGTTT
TTTCGTTTTCAGAGCAAGAGATTACGCGCAGACCAAAACGATCTCAAGAAGATCATCTTATTAATCAGAT
AAAATATTTCTAGATTTCAGTGCAATTTATCTCTTCAAATGTAGCACCTGAAGTCAGCCCCATACGATAT
AAGTTGTAATTCTCATGTTAGTCATGCCCCGCGCCCACCGGAAGGAGCTGACTGGGTTGAAGGCTCTCAA
GGGCATCGGTCGAGATCCCGGTGCCTAATGAGTGAGCTAACTTACATTAATTGCGTTGCGCTCACTGCCC
GCTTTCCAGTCGGGAAACCTGTCGTGCCAGCTGCATTAATGAATCGGCCAACGCGCGGGGAGAGGCGGTT
TGCGTATTGGGCGCCAGGGTGGTTTTTCTTTTCACCAGTGAGACGGGCAACAGCTGATTGCCCTTCACCG
CCTGGCCCTGAGAGAGTTGCAGCAAGCGGTCCACGCTGGTTTGCCCCAGCAGGCGAAAATCCTGTTTGAT
GGTGGTTAACGGCGGGATATAACATGAGCTGTCTTCGGTATCGTCGTATCCCACTACCGAGATGTCCGCA
CCAACGCGCAGCCCGGACTCGGTAATGGCGCGCATTGCGCCCAGCGCCATCTGATCGTTGGCAACCAGCA
TCGCAGTGGGAACGATGCCCTCATTCAGCATTTGCATGGTTTGTTGAAAACCGGACATGGCACTCCAGTC
GCCTTCCCGTTCCGCTATCGGCTGAATTTGATTGCGAGTGAGATATTTATGCCAGCCAGCCAGACGCAGA
CGCGCCGAGACAGAACTTAATGGGCCCGCTAACAGCGCGATTTGCTGGTGACCCAATGCGACCAGATGCT
CCACGCCCAGTCGCGTACCGTCTTCATGGGAGAAAATAATACTGTTGATGGGTGTCTGGTCAGAGACATC
AAGAAATAACGCCGGAACATTAGTGCAGGCAGCTTCCACAGCAATGGCATCCTGGTCATCCAGCGGATAG
TTAATGATCAGCCCACTGACGCGTTGCGCGAGAAGATTGTGCACCGCCGCTTTACAGGCTTCGACGCCGC
TTCGTTCTACCATCGACACCACCACGCTGGCACCCAGTTGATCGGCGCGAGATTTAATCGCCGCGACAAT
TTGCGACGGCGCGTGCAGGGCCAGACTGGAGGTGGCAACGCCAATCAGCAACGACTGTTTGCCCGCCAGT
TGTTGTGCCACGCGGTTGGGAATGTAATTCAGCTCCGCCATCGCCGCTTCCACTTTTTCCCGCGTTTTCG
CAGAAACGTGGCTGGCCTGGTTCACCACGCGGGAAACGGTCTGATAAGAGACACCGGCATACTCTGCGAC
ATCGTATAACGTTACTGGTTTCACATTCACCACCCTGAATTGACTCTCTTCCGGGCGCTATCATGCCATA
CCGCGAAAGGTTTTGCGCCATTCGATGGTGTCCGGGATCTCGACGCTCTCCCTTATGCGACTCCTGCATT
Features (pLannotate 1.2.2; 20 found; start..end, strand, type, name):
      8..26      +  promoter       T7 promoter: promoter for bacteriophage T7 RNA polymerase
     27..51      +  protein_bind   lac operator: The lac repressor binds to the lac operator to inhibit transcription in E. coli. This inhibition can be relieved by adding lactose or isopropyl-β-D-thiogalactopyranoside (IPTG). lac repressor encoded by lacI
     66..88      +  RBS            RBS: efficient ribosome binding site from bacteriophage T7 gene 10 (Olins and Rangwala, 1989)
    164..1105    +  CDS            SAE1A: SAE1A_ARATH - Also known as SAE1-1. Experimental evidence at protein level: Swiss-Prot protein existence level 1. The dimeric enzyme acts as an E1 ligase for SUMO1 and SUMO2. It mediates ATP-dependent activation of SUMO proteins and formation of a thioester with a conserved cysteine residue on SAE2. Functionally redundant with its paralog SAE1B. From Arabidopsis thaliana (Mouse-ear cress).
   1195..1213    +  promoter       T7 promoter: promoter for bacteriophage T7 RNA polymerase
   1214..1238    +  protein_bind   lac operator: The lac repressor binds to the lac operator to inhibit transcription in E. coli. This inhibition can be relieved by adding lactose or isopropyl-β-D-thiogalactopyranoside (IPTG). lac repressor encoded by lacI
   1287..3194    +  CDS            SAE2 (fragment): SAE2_ARATH - Also known as EMB2764. Experimental evidence at protein level: Swiss-Prot protein existence level 1. The dimeric enzyme acts as an E1 ligase for SUMO1 and SUMO2. It mediates ATP-dependent activation of SUMO proteins and formation of a thioester with a conserved cysteine residue on SAE2. From Arabidopsis thaliana (Mouse-ear cress).
   3240..3281    +  CDS            S-Tag (fragment): affinity and epitope tag derived from pancreatic ribonuclease A
   3311..3328    +  CDS            SET1 (fragment): solubility-enhancement tag derived from T7 phage gene 10B
   3336..3383    +  terminator     T7 terminator: transcription terminator for bacteriophage T7 RNA polymerase
   3607..4263    -  CDS            cat: CAT_ECOLX - Experimental evidence at protein level: Swiss-Prot protein existence level 1. This enzyme is an effector of chloramphenicol resistance in bacteria. From Escherichia coli. This protein is used as a marker in many commonly used cloning vectors, such as pACYC184.
   4264..4366    -  promoter       cat promoter: promoter of the E. coli cat gene encoding chloramphenicol acetyltransferase
   4487..4630    +  mobile_element IS1 (fragment): prokaryotic transposable element IS1
   4749..4804    -  rep_origin     RSF ori (fragment): Plasmids containing the RSF 1030 origin of replication can be propagated in E. coli cells that contain additional plasmids with compatible origins.
   4892..5437    -  rep_origin     p15A ori: Plasmids containing the medium-copy-number p15A origin of replication can be propagated in E. coli cells that contain a second plasmid with the ColE1 origin.
   5549..5613    -  CDS            TcR (fragment): tetracycline efflux protein; tet; confers resistance to tetracycline
   5628..5649    -  protein_bind   CAP binding site: CAP binding activates transcription in the presence of cAMP. E. coli catabolite activator protein
   5662..6744    -  CDS            lacI: lac repressor; lacI; The lac repressor binds to the lac operator to inhibit transcription in E. coli. This inhibition can be relieved by adding lactose or isopropyl-β-D-thiogalactopyranoside (IPTG).
   6745..6822    -  promoter       lacI promoter: lacI
   6830..5       -  CDS            TcR (fragment) (across the origin): tetracycline efflux protein; tet; confers resistance to tetracycline
