[The description below was written by a language model from this plasmid's Addgene catalogue record and pLannotate feature annotations shown in this document.]
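Description:
pACYC_HA-ZmSAE1_ZmSAE2-FLAG is a bacterial co-expression plasmid built on pACYCDuet-1, a two-cassette T7 vector for E. coli. It replicates from the medium-copy p15A origin, which is compatible with ColE1-type plasmids, so it can be maintained alongside other expression constructs in the same cell. Selection is by chloramphenicol, through the cat gene and its own promoter. The backbone also carries lacI under its native promoter. Short annotated fragments of a tetracycline resistance gene, IS1 and an RSF origin appear to be backbone remnants or partial matches rather than functional parts.

The payload is the two subunits of the maize (Zea mays) SUMO-activating E1 enzyme. HA-ZmSAE1, with an N-terminal HA tag, was cloned between NcoI and NotI in the first cassette, downstream of a T7 promoter, lac operator and T7 gene 10 ribosome binding site. ZmSAE2-FLAG, with a C-terminal FLAG tag, was cloned between NdeI and KpnI behind a second T7 promoter and lac operator, followed by a T7 terminator. The lac repressor holds both cassettes off until IPTG is added, and transcription requires a host that supplies T7 RNA polymerase. The automated annotation labels the coding regions by their Arabidopsis SAE1A and SAE2 homologues, reflecting sequence similarity rather than source, and it does not call out the HA or FLAG tags. The S-Tag fragment downstream of SAE2 is a vector remnant, and whether it is translated is not stated.

The sequenced record is 6,860 nt, slightly shorter than the catalogued total of 6,984 bp. The stated purpose is bacterial expression of maize SAE1 and SAE2. Co-expression would let the heterodimeric E1 assemble, with the distinct epitope tags allowing each subunit to be detected separately. This fits studies of the maize SUMO conjugation system.
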