Addgene plasmid #91944: pACYC_HA-ZmSAE1_ZmSAE2-FLAG
Purpose: Bacterial expression of maize SAE1 and SAE2
Depositing lab: Richard Vierstra. Depositing organization: Washington University in Saint Louis. Publication: Defining the SUMO System in Maize: SUMOylation Is Up-Regulated during Endosperm Development and Rapidly Induced by Stress. Augustine RC, York SL, Rytz TC, Vierstra RD. Plant Physiol. 2016 Jul;171(3):2191-210. doi: 10.1104/pp.16.00353. Epub 2016 May 15. PubMed 27208252.
Backbone
  Vector backbone: pACYCDuet-1
  Backbone size w/o insert (bp): 4008
  Total vector size (bp): 6984
  Vector type: Bacterial Expression
Growth in bacteria
  Bacterial resistance: Chloramphenicol, 25 μg/mL
  Growth temperature: 37°C
  Growth strain: DH5alpha
  Copy number: Unknown
Gene/Insert 1
  Gene/Insert name: HA-ZmSAE1
  Species: Zea mays
  Insert size (bp): 1035
  Tag / fusion protein: HA (N terminal on insert)
  Cloning method: Restriction Enzyme; 5′ cloning site NcoI (unknown if destroyed); 3′ cloning site NotI (unknown if destroyed)
  Sequencing primers: 5′ GGATCTCGACGCTCTCCCT; 3′ GATTATGCGGCCGTGTACAA
Gene/Insert 2
  Gene/Insert name: ZmSAE2-FLAG
  Species: Zea mays
  Insert size (bp): 1941
  Tag / fusion protein: FLAG (C terminal on insert)
  Cloning method: Restriction Enzyme; 5′ cloning site NdeI (unknown if destroyed); 3′ cloning site KpnI (unknown if destroyed)
  Sequencing primers: 5′ TGTACACGGCCGCATAATC; 3′ GCTAGTTATTGCTCAGCGG
Terms and licenses: Academic/Nonprofit Terms; Industry Terms: Not Available to Industry
How to cite: pACYC_HA-ZmSAE1_ZmSAE2-FLAG was a gift from Richard Vierstra (Addgene plasmid # 91944 ; http://n2t.net/addgene:91944 ; RRID:Addgene_91944)
